Addgene plasmid #121823: IB801: pMAGIC (R4-R3) NLS-Sa dCas9-NLS-KRAB
Purpose: pMAGIC R4-R3 entry plasmid, contains 2x NLS Sa-dCas9 fused to the KRAB transcriptional repressor for 3 or 4-component MultiSite Gateway Pro assembly.
Depositing lab: Christopher Newgard. Depositing organization: Duke University. Publication: Creation of versatile cloning platforms for transgene expression and dCas9-based epigenome editing. Haldeman JM, Conway AE, Arlotto ME, Slentz DH, Muoio DM, Becker TC, Newgard CB. Nucleic Acids Res. 2018 Dec 27. pii: 5264291. doi: 10.1093/nar/gky1286. PubMed 30590691.
Backbone
  Vector backbone: pDONR221 P4r-P3r
  Backbone manufacturer: Invitrogen
  Backbone size w/o insert (bp): 2664
  Vector type: Synthetic Biology ; pMAGIC Gateway Entry Plasmid
Growth in bacteria
  Bacterial resistance: Kanamycin, 50 μg/mL
  Growth temperature: 37°C
  Growth strain: DH5alpha
  Copy number: High Copy
Gene/Insert
  Gene/Insert name: Sa-dCas9/KRAB (open)
  Species: Synthetic
  Insert size (bp): 3504
  Tag / fusion protein: NLS (N terminal on insert); NLS (C terminal on insert)
  Cloning method: Gateway Cloning
  Sequencing primers: 5′ M13F; 3′ M13R
Terms and licenses: Academic/Nonprofit Terms; Industry Terms: Not Available to Industry
Depositor comments: Sa-dCas9 PCR'd from Addgene #68495, KRAB PCR'd from Addgene #60954
How to cite: IB801: pMAGIC (R4-R3) NLS-Sa dCas9-NLS-KRAB was a gift from Christopher Newgard (Addgene plasmid # 121823 ; http://n2t.net/addgene:121823 ; RRID:Addgene_121823)
