[The description below was written by a language model from this plasmid's Addgene catalogue record and pLannotate feature annotations shown in this document.]
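Description:
IB801: pMAGIC (R4-R3) NLS-Sa dCas9-NLS-KRAB is a Gateway entry plasmid from the pMAGIC modular cloning platform, built on the Invitrogen pDONR221 P4r-P3r backbone. It is a bacterial shuttle for a coding module rather than an expression vector. It replicates in E. coli from a high-copy ColE1/pUC-type origin and is selected with kanamycin through the aph(3')-Ia KanR gene. Upstream rrnB T1 and T2 terminators, typical of pDONR backbones, insulate the cloned region from read-through transcription. The short lacI and lacZα fragments and the T7 promoter downstream of the insert are backbone remnants. No eukaryotic promoter or polyadenylation signal is annotated, which fits the design: these elements are meant to come from other modules or from the destination vector.

The roughly 3.5 kb synthetic insert encodes nuclease-dead Staphylococcus aureus Cas9 with nuclear localization signals at both ends, according to the catalogue entry. The feature table annotates only the nucleoplasmin bipartite NLS that follows the Cas9 coding region. Downstream of it lies the KRAB transcriptional repression domain of human ZNF10. The insert name is marked "open", but the record does not explain the term. The cassette is flanked by attR-type recombination sites: an attR3 on one side and, on the other, a site the annotation software labels attR1 with an overlapping attB4 core, presumably the attR4 site implied by the plasmid name. These sites allow directional LR recombination with compatible entry clones in three- or four-component MultiSite Gateway Pro assemblies. The resulting constructs deliver a guide-RNA-targeted dCas9-KRAB repressor for CRISPR interference and epigenome editing.
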