Features (pLannotate 1.2.2; 13 found; start..end, strand, type, name):
    121..213     +  CDS            lacI (fragment): lac repressor; lacI; The lac repressor binds to the lac operator to inhibit transcription in E. coli. This inhibition can be relieved by adding lactose or isopropyl-β-D-thiogalactopyranoside (IPTG).
    268..295     -  terminator     rrnB T2 terminator: transcription terminator T2 from the E. coli rrnB gene
    427..470     +  terminator     rrnB T1 terminator: Escherichia coli rrnB; transcription terminator T1 from the E. coli rrnB gene
    517..553     -  CDS            lacZα (fragment): LacZα fragment of β-galactosidase; lacZ fragment
    603..722     -  protein_bind   attR1: mutant version of attR; recombination site for the Gateway® LR reaction LR Clonase™
    706..726     -  protein_bind   attB4: mutant version of attB; core recombination site for the Gateway® BP reaction BP Clonase™
    783..3938    +  CDS            cas9: CAS9_STAAU - Experimental evidence at protein level: Swiss-Prot protein existence level 1. CRISPR (clustered regularly interspaced short palindromic repeat) is an adaptive immune system that provides protection against mobile genetic elements (viruses, transposable elements and conjugative plasmids). CRISPR clusters contain spacers, sequences complementary to antecedent mobile elements, and target invading nucleic acids. CRISPR clusters are transcribed and processed into CRISPR RNA (crRNA). In type II CRISPR systems correct processing of pre-crRNA requires a trans- encoded small RNA (tracrRNA)
   3939..3986    +  CDS            nucleoplasmin NLS: bipartite nuclear localization signal from nucleoplasmin
   4023..4208    +  CDS            KRAB: Krüppel-associated box (KRAB) transcriptional repression domain from the human zinc finger protein ZNF10 (Margolin et al., 1994)
   4231..4354    +  protein_bind   attR3: mutant version of attR; recombination site for the Gateway® LR reaction LR Clonase™
   4410..4428    -  promoter       T7 promoter: promoter for bacteriophage T7 RNA polymerase
   4562..5371    +  CDS            KanR: aminoglycoside phosphotransferase; aph(3')-Ia; confers resistance to kanamycin in bacteria or G418 (Geneticin®) in eukaryotes
   5518..6106    +  rep_origin     ori: high-copy-number ColE1/pMB1/pBR322/pUC origin of replication
>Addgene plasmid #121823 | IB801: pMAGIC (R4-R3) NLS-Sa dCas9-NLS-KRAB | addgene full sequence | sequence record 237375 | Addgene NGS Result
CTTTCCTGCGTTATCCCCTGATTCTGTGGATAACCGTATTACCGCCTTTGAGTGAGCTGATACCGCTCGC
CGCAGCCGAACGACCGAGCGCAGCGAGTCAGTGAGCGAGGAAGCGGAAGAGCGCCCAATACGCAAACCGC
CTCTCCCCGCGCGTTGGCCGATTCATTAATGCAGCTGGCACGACAGGTTTCCCGACTGGAAAGCGGGCAG
TGAGCGCAACGCAATTAATACGCGTACCGCTAGCCAGGAAGAGTTTGTAGAAACGCAAAAAGGCCATCCG
TCAGGATGGCCTTCTGCTTAGTTTGATGCCTGGCAGTTTATGGCGGGCGTCCTGCCCGCCACCCTCCGGG
CCGTTGCTTCACAACGTTCAAATCCGCTCCCGGCGGATTTGTCCTACTCAGGAGAGCGTTCACCGACAAA
CAACAGATAAAACGAAAGGCCCAGTCTTCCGACTGAGCCTTTCGTTTTATTTGATGCCTGGCAGTTCCCT
ACTCTCGCGTTAACGCTAGCATGGATGTTTTCCCAGTCACGACGTTGTAAAACGACGGCCAGTCTTAAGC
TCGGGCCCCTACAGGTCACTAATACCATCTAAGTAGTTGATTCATAGTGACTGGATATGTTGTGTTTTAC
AGTATTATGTAGTCTGTTTTTTATGCAAAATCTAATTTAATATATTGATATTTATATCATTTTACGTTTC
TCGTTCAACTTTTCTATACAAAGTTGCCACCATGGCCCCAAAGAAGAAGCGGAAGGTCGGTATCCACGGA
GTCCCAGCAGCCAAGCGGAACTACATCCTGGGCCTGGCCATCGGCATCACCAGCGTGGGCTACGGCATCA
TCGACTACGAGACACGGGACGTGATCGATGCCGGCGTGCGGCTGTTCAAAGAGGCCAACGTGGAAAACAA
CGAGGGCAGGCGGAGCAAGAGAGGCGCCAGAAGGCTGAAGCGGCGGAGGCGGCATAGAATCCAGAGAGTG
AAGAAGCTGCTGTTCGACTACAACCTGCTGACCGACCACAGCGAGCTGAGCGGCATCAACCCCTACGAGG
CCAGAGTGAAGGGCCTGAGCCAGAAGCTGAGCGAGGAAGAGTTCTCTGCCGCCCTGCTGCACCTGGCCAA
GAGAAGAGGCGTGCACAACGTGAACGAGGTGGAAGAGGACACCGGCAACGAGCTGTCCACCAAAGAGCAG
ATCAGCCGGAACAGCAAGGCCCTGGAAGAGAAATACGTGGCCGAACTGCAGCTGGAACGGCTGAAGAAAG
ACGGCGAAGTGCGGGGCAGCATCAACAGATTCAAGACCAGCGACTACGTGAAAGAAGCCAAACAGCTGCT
GAAGGTGCAGAAGGCCTACCACCAGCTGGACCAGAGCTTCATCGACACCTACATCGACCTGCTGGAAACC
CGGCGGACCTACTATGAGGGACCTGGCGAGGGCAGCCCCTTCGGCTGGAAGGACATCAAAGAATGGTACG
AGATGCTGATGGGCCACTGCACCTACTTCCCCGAGGAACTGCGGAGCGTGAAGTACGCCTACAACGCCGA
CCTGTACAACGCCCTGAACGACCTGAACAATCTCGTGATCACCAGGGACGAGAACGAGAAGCTGGAATAT
TACGAGAAGTTCCAGATCATCGAGAACGTGTTCAAGCAGAAGAAGAAGCCCACCCTGAAGCAGATCGCCA
AAGAAATCCTCGTGAACGAAGAGGATATTAAGGGCTACAGAGTGACCAGCACCGGCAAGCCCGAGTTCAC
CAACCTGAAGGTGTACCACGACATCAAGGACATTACCGCCCGGAAAGAGATTATTGAGAACGCCGAGCTG
CTGGATCAGATTGCCAAGATCCTGACCATCTACCAGAGCAGCGAGGACATCCAGGAAGAACTGACCAATC
TGAACTCCGAGCTGACCCAGGAAGAGATCGAGCAGATCTCTAATCTGAAGGGCTATACCGGCACCCACAA
CCTGAGCCTGAAGGCCATCAACCTGATCCTGGACGAGCTGTGGCACACCAACGACAACCAGATCGCTATC
TTCAACCGGCTGAAGCTGGTGCCCAAGAAGGTGGACCTGTCCCAGCAGAAAGAGATCCCCACCACCCTGG
TGGACGACTTCATCCTGAGCCCCGTCGTGAAGAGAAGCTTCATCCAGAGCATCAAAGTGATCAACGCCAT
CATCAAGAAGTACGGCCTGCCCAACGACATCATTATCGAGCTGGCCCGCGAGAAGAACTCCAAGGACGCC
CAGAAAATGATCAACGAGATGCAGAAGCGGAACCGGCAGACCAACGAGCGGATCGAGGAAATCATCCGGA
CCACCGGCAAAGAGAACGCCAAGTACCTGATCGAGAAGATCAAGCTGCACGACATGCAGGAAGGCAAGTG
CCTGTACAGCCTGGAAGCCATCCCTCTGGAAGATCTGCTGAACAACCCCTTCAACTATGAGGTGGACCAC
ATCATCCCCAGAAGCGTGTCCTTCGACAACAGCTTCAACAACAAGGTGCTCGTGAAGCAGGAAGAAGCCA
GCAAGAAGGGCAACCGGACCCCATTCCAGTACCTGAGCAGCAGCGACAGCAAGATCAGCTACGAAACCTT
CAAGAAGCACATCCTGAATCTGGCCAAGGGCAAGGGCAGAATCAGCAAGACCAAGAAAGAGTATCTGCTG
GAAGAACGGGACATCAACAGGTTCTCCGTGCAGAAAGACTTCATCAACCGGAACCTGGTGGATACCAGAT
ACGCCACCAGAGGCCTGATGAACCTGCTGCGGAGCTACTTCAGAGTGAACAACCTGGACGTGAAAGTGAA
GTCCATCAATGGCGGCTTCACCAGCTTTCTGCGGCGGAAGTGGAAGTTTAAGAAAGAGCGGAACAAGGGG
TACAAGCACCACGCCGAGGACGCCCTGATCATTGCCAACGCCGATTTCATCTTCAAAGAGTGGAAGAAAC
TGGACAAGGCCAAAAAAGTGATGGAAAACCAGATGTTCGAGGAAAAGCAGGCCGAGAGCATGCCCGAGAT
CGAAACCGAGCAGGAGTACAAAGAGATCTTCATCACCCCCCACCAGATCAAGCACATTAAGGACTTCAAG
GACTACAAGTACAGCCACCGGGTGGACAAGAAGCCTAATAGAGAGCTGATTAACGACACCCTGTACTCCA
CCCGGAAGGACGACAAGGGCAACACCCTGATCGTGAACAATCTGAACGGCCTGTACGACAAGGACAATGA
CAAGCTGAAAAAGCTGATCAACAAGAGCCCCGAAAAGCTGCTGATGTACCACCACGACCCCCAGACCTAC
CAGAAACTGAAGCTGATTATGGAACAGTACGGCGACGAGAAGAATCCCCTGTACAAGTACTACGAGGAAA
CCGGGAACTACCTGACCAAGTACTCCAAAAAGGACAACGGCCCCGTGATCAAGAAGATTAAGTATTACGG
CAACAAACTGAACGCCCATCTGGACATCACCGACGACTACCCCAACAGCAGAAACAAGGTCGTGAAGCTG
TCCCTGAAGCCCTACAGATTCGACGTGTACCTGGACAATGGCGTGTACAAGTTCGTGACCGTGAAGAATC
TGGATGTGATCAAAAAAGAAAACTACTACGAAGTGAATAGCAAGTGCTATGAGGAAGCTAAGAAGCTGAA
GAAGATCAGCAACCAGGCCGAGTTTATCGCCTCCTTCTACAACAACGATCTGATCAAGATCAACGGCGAG
CTGTATAGAGTGATCGGCGTGAACAACGACCTGCTGAACCGGATCGAAGTGAACATGATCGACATCACCT
ACCGCGAGTACCTGGAAAACATGAACGACAAGAGGCCCCCCAGGATCATTAAGACAATCGCCTCCAAGAC
CCAGAGCATTAAGAAGTACAGCACAGACATTCTGGGCAACCTGTATGAAGTGAAATCTAAGAAGCACCCT
CAGATCATCAAAAAGGGCAAAAGGCCGGCGGCCACGAAAAAGGCCGGCCAGGCAAAAAAGAAAAAGGGCG
GAAGCGATGCTAAGTCACTAACTGCCTGGTCCCGGACACTGGTGACCTTCAAGGATGTATTTGTGGACTT
CACCAGGGAGGAGTGGAAGCTGCTGGACACTGCTCAGCAGATCGTGTACAGAAATGTGATGCTGGAGAAC
TATAAGAACCTGGTTTCCTTGGGTTATCAGCTTACTAAGCCAGATGTGATCCTCCGGTTGGAGAAGGGAG
AAGAGCCCGGCGGTTCCGGCGGAGGGAGCGCAACTTTGTATAATAAAGTTGAACGAGAAACGTAAAATGA
TATAAATATCAATATATTAAATTAGATTTTGCATAAAAAACAGACTACATAATACTGTAAAACACAACAT
ATCCAGTCACTATGAATCAACTACTTAGATGGTATTAGTGACCTGTACTGCAGGGCGGCCGCGATATCCC
CTATAGTGAGTCGTATTACATGGTCATAGCTGTTTCCTGGCAGCTCTGGCCCGTGTCTCAAAATCTCTGA
TGTTACATTGCACAAGATAAAAATATATCATCATGAACAATAAAACTGTCTGCTTACATAAACAGTAATA
CAAGGGGTGTTATGAGCCATATTCAACGGGAAACGTCGAGGCCGCGATTAAATTCCAACATGGATGCTGA
TTTATATGGGTATAAATGGGCTCGCGATAATGTCGGGCAATCAGGTGCGACAATCTATCGCTTGTATGGG
AAGCCCGATGCGCCAGAGTTGTTTCTGAAACATGGCAAAGGTAGCGTTGCCAATGATGTTACAGATGAGA
TGGTCAGACTAAACTGGCTGACGGAATTTATGCCTCTTCCGACCATCAAGCATTTTATCCGTACTCCTGA
TGATGCATGGTTACTCACCACTGCGATCCCCGGAAAAACAGCATTCCAGGTATTAGAAGAATATCCTGAT
TCAGGTGAAAATATTGTTGATGCGCTGGCAGTGTTCCTGCGCCGGTTGCATTCGATTCCTGTTTGTAATT
GTCCTTTTAACAGCGATCGCGTATTTCGTCTCGCTCAGGCGCAATCACGAATGAATAACGGTTTGGTTGA
TGCGAGTGATTTTGATGACGAGCGTAATGGCTGGCCTGTTGAACAAGTCTGGAAAGAAATGCATAAACTT
TTGCCATTCTCACCGGATTCAGTCGTCACTCATGGTGATTTCTCACTTGATAACCTTATTTTTGACGAGG
GGAAATTAATAGGTTGTATTGATGTTGGACGAGTCGGAATCGCAGACCGATACCAGGATCTTGCCATCCT
ATGGAACTGCCTCGGTGAGTTTTCTCCTTCATTACAGAAACGGCTTTTTCAAAAATATGGTATTGATAAT
CCTGATATGAATAAATTGCAGTTTCATTTGATGCTCGATGAGTTTTTCTAATCAGAATTGGTTAATTGGT
TGTAACACTGGCAGAGCATTACGCTGACTTGACGGGACGGCGCAAGCTCATGACCAAAATCCCTTAACGT
GAGTTACGCGTCGTTCCACTGAGCGTCAGACCCCGTAGAAAAGATCAAAGGATCTTCTTGAGATCCTTTT
TTTCTGCGCGTAATCTGCTGCTTGCAAACAAAAAAACCACCGCTACCAGCGGTGGTTTGTTTGCCGGATC
AAGAGCTACCAACTCTTTTTCCGAAGGTAACTGGCTTCAGCAGAGCGCAGATACCAAATACTGTTCTTCT
AGTGTAGCCGTAGTTAGGCCACCACTTCAAGAACTCTGTAGCACCGCCTACATACCTCGCTCTGCTAATC
CTGTTACCAGTGGCTGCTGCCAGTGGCGATAAGTCGTGTCTTACCGGGTTGGACTCAAGACGATAGTTAC
CGGATAAGGCGCAGCGGTCGGGCTGAACGGGGGGTTCGTGCACACAGCCCAGCTTGGAGCGAACGACCTA
CACCGAACTGAGATACCTACAGCGTGAGCTATGAGAAAGCGCCACGCTTCCCGAAGGGAGAAAGGCGGAC
AGGTATCCGGTAAGCGGCAGGGTCGGAACAGGAGAGCGCACGAGGGAGCTTCCAGGGGGAAACGCCTGGT
ATCTTTATAGTCCTGTCGGGTTTCGCCACCTCTGACTTGAGCGTCGATTTTTGTGATGCTCGTCAGGGGG
GCGGAGCCTATGGAAAAACGCCAGCAACGCGGCCTTTTTACGGTTCCTGGCCTTTTGCTGGCCTTTTGCT
CACATGTT
